Addgene plasmid #236603: AiP12542: pAAV-AiE0410m-minBG-mTFP1-WPRE3-BGHpA (Alias: CN2542)
Purpose: AiE0410m is an enhancer sequence, designed to drive AAV-mediated transgene expression in oligodendrocytes
Depositing lab: Jonathan Ting. Depositing organization: Allen Institute. Publication: Enhancer AAV toolbox for accessing and perturbing striatal cell types and circuits. Hunker AC, Wirthlin ME, Gill G, Johansen NJ, Hooper M, Omstead V, Vargas S, Lerma MN, Taskin N, Weed N, Laird WD, Bishaw YM, Bendrick JL, Gore BB, Ben-Simon Y, Opitz-Araya X, Martinez RA, Way SW, Thyagarajan B, Otto S, Sanchez REA, Alexander JR, Amaya A, Amster A, Arbuckle J, Ayala A, Baker PM, Barcelli T, Barta S, Bertagnolli D, Bielstein C, Bishwakarma P, Bowlus J, Boyer G, Brouner K, Casian B, Casper T, Chakka AB, Chakrabarty R, Chong P, Clark M, Colbert K, Daniel S, Dawe T, Departee M, DiValentin P, Donadio NP, Dotson NI, Dwivedi D, Egdorf T, Fliss T, Gary A, Goldy J, Grasso C, Groce EL, Gudsnuk K, Han W, Haradon Z, Hastings S, Helback O, Ho WV, Huang C, Johnson T, Jones DL, Juneau Z, Kenney J, Leibly M, Li S, Liang E, Loeffler H, Lusk NA, Madigan Z, Malloy J, Malone J, McCue R, Melchor J, Mich JK, Moosman S, Morin E, Naidoo R, Newman D, Ngo K, Nguyen K, Oster AL, Ouellette B, Oyama AA, Pena N, Pham T, Phillips E, Pom C, Potekhina L, Ransford S, Ray PL, Reding M, Rette DF, Reynoldson C, Rimorin C, Sigler AR, Rocha DB, Ronellenfitch K, Ruiz A, Sawyer L, Sevigny JP, Shapovalova NV, Shepard N, Shulga L, Soliman S, Staats B, Taormina MJ, Tieu M, Wang Y, Wilkes J, Wood T, Zhou T, Williford A, Dee N, Mollenkopf T, Ng L, Esposito L, Kalmbach BE, Yao S, Ariza J, Collman F, Mufti S, Smith K, Waters J, Ersing I, Patrick M, Zeng H, Lein ES, Kojima Y, Horwitz G, Owen SF, Levi BP, Daigle TL, Tasic B, Bakken TE, Ting JT. Neuron. 2025 May 21;113(10):1507-1524.e17. doi: 10.1016/j.neuron.2025.04.035. PubMed 40403704.
Backbone
  Vector backbone: pAAV
  Vector type: AAV
Growth in bacteria
  Bacterial resistance: Ampicillin, 100 μg/mL
  Growth temperature: 30°C
  Growth strain: NEB Stable
  Copy number: Unknown
Gene/Insert
  Gene/Insert name: mTFP1
Terms and licenses: Academic/Nonprofit Terms; Industry Terms: Not Available to Industry
How to cite: AiP12542: pAAV-AiE0410m-minBG-mTFP1-WPRE3-BGHpA (Alias: CN2542) was a gift from Jonathan Ting (Addgene plasmid # 236603 ; http://n2t.net/addgene:236603 ; RRID:Addgene_236603)
