[The description below was written by a language model from this plasmid's Addgene catalogue record and pLannotate feature annotations shown in this document.]
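Description:
AiP12542: pAAV-AiE0410m-minBG-mTFP1-WPRE3-BGHpA (alias CN2542) is a roughly 4.5 kb AAV transfer plasmid built on a pAAV backbone and intended for packaging a compact reporter genome into recombinant adeno-associated virus. It is maintained in bacteria through a high-copy ColE1/pUC-type origin and selected with ampicillin via the β-lactamase gene and its native promoter. An f1 phage origin and small remnants of pBR322 bom and rop sequences are also present in the backbone. AAV2 inverted terminal repeats flank the expression cassette and supply the signals for genome replication and encapsidation. The automated annotation detects the right-hand ITR in full but only short fragments of the left one, which may reflect the difficulty of sequencing and annotating these structured repeats rather than a real truncation. The use of a recombination-deficient host strain is consistent with the known instability of ITRs.

The payload is a mammalian codon-optimized mTFP1, a monomeric teal fluorescent protein. According to the construct name and stated purpose, it is driven by the AiE0410m enhancer placed upstream of a minimal beta-globin promoter (minBG). Neither element is annotated in the feature table, but the unannotated region between the left ITR and the mTFP1 coding sequence is where they would lie. The minimal promoter provides little activity on its own, so expression depends on the enhancer, which was designed to direct transgene expression in oligodendrocytes. Downstream, two adjacent WPRE fragments correspond to the shortened WPRE3 element, which enhances transcript stability and expression, followed by the bovine growth hormone polyadenylation signal. The construct serves as an enhancer-AAV reporter for fluorescently labelling oligodendrocytes and is part of a toolbox for cell-type-specific access in the brain.
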