Features (pLannotate 1.2.2; 14 found; start..end, strand, type, name):
     38..65      +  repeat_region  AAV2 ITR (fragment): inverted terminal repeat of adeno-associated virus serotype 2 inverted
     94..121     +  repeat_region  AAV2 ITR (fragment): inverted terminal repeat of adeno-associated virus serotype 2 inverted
    555..1265    +  CDS            mTFP1: monomeric teal (cyan) fluorescent protein (Ai et al., 2006) mammalian codon-optimized
   1299..1456    +  misc_feature   WPRE (fragment): woodchuck hepatitis virus posttranscriptional regulatory element
   1462..1542    +  misc_feature   WPRE (fragment): woodchuck hepatitis virus posttranscriptional regulatory element
   1559..1670    +  polyA_signal   bGH poly(A) signal: bovine growth hormone polyadenylation signal
   1788..1928    +  repeat_region  AAV2 ITR: inverted terminal repeat of adeno-associated virus serotype 2 inverted
   1933..1984    -  misc_feature   bom (fragment): basis of mobility region from pBR322
   2003..2458    +  rep_origin     f1 ori (sequence partly withheld): f1 bacteriophage origin of replication; arrow indicates direction of (+) strand synthesis
   2459..2508    -  misc_feature   bom (fragment): basis of mobility region from pBR322
   2610..2645    -  CDS            rop (fragment): Rop protein, which maintains plasmids at low copy number; rop
   2740..2844    +  promoter       AmpR promoter: bla
   2845..3705    +  CDS            AmpR: β-lactamase; bla; confers resistance to ampicillin, carbenicillin, and related antibiotics
   3876..4464    +  rep_origin     ori: high-copy-number ColE1/pMB1/pBR322/pUC origin of replication
>Addgene plasmid #236603 | AiP12542: pAAV-AiE0410m-minBG-mTFP1-WPRE3-BGHpA (Alias: CN2542) | addgene full sequence | sequence record 470327 | Addgene NGS Result
CTTTTGCTGGCCTTTTGCTCACATGTCCTGCAGGCAGCTGCGCGCTCGCTCGCTCACTGAGGCCGCCCGG
GCGTCGGGCGACCTTTGGTCGCCCGGCCTCAGTGAGCGAGCGAGCGCGCAGAGAGGGAGTGGCCAACTCC
ATCACTAGGGGTTCCTGCGGCCGCACGCGTGCACTCCAGATAGAAAGGCCCATTGTTTTCTGCATCTGAA
GTTAACACTCTTCCCTTTATTCTTTCTTCCAGGCCTTTTAGTGTTTGCTTAATCAGAATATTTTAATCTC
TAATGTGGTGACTAGATGTAATTTATCACATTAAGCCTCTCCTATTTTCTTCTGCTTACATGACTAACGT
TATTGTGTTTTTATTGCGCTTATACAAACAAGCCTTTCCTTTGTTCCATTGTTTCAGCAATAGGTCAAAA
ATCAACAAATAAAGCTTTATCTTTCCAATCCTGGACTCACCCACTGAGCTCGGGCTGGGCATAAAAGTCA
GGGCAGAGCCATCTATTGCTTACATTTGCTTCTGGGATCCAGATCTTTCGAAGCTAGCGCCACCATGGTG
AGCAAGGGCGAGGAGACCACAATGGGCGTAATCAAGCCCGACATGAAGATCAAGCTGAAGATGGAGGGCA
ACGTGAATGGCCACGCCTTCGTGATCGAGGGCGAGGGCGAGGGCAAGCCCTACGACGGCACCAACACCAT
CAACCTGGAGGTGAAGGAGGGAGCCCCCCTGCCCTTCTCCTACGACATTCTGACCACCGCGTTCGCCTAC
GGCAACAGGGCCTTCACCAAGTACCCCGACGACATCCCCAACTACTTCAAGCAGTCCTTCCCCGAGGGCT
ACTCTTGGGAGCGCACCATGACCTTCGAGGACAAGGGCATCGTGAAGGTGAAGTCCGACATCTCCATGGA
GGAGGACTCCTTCATCTACGAGATACACCTCAAGGGCGAGAACTTCCCCCCCAACGGCCCCGTGATGCAG
AAGAAGACCACCGGCTGGGACGCCTCCACCGAGAGGATGTACGTGCGCGACGGCGTGCTGAAGGGCGACG
TCAAGCACAAGCTGCTGCTGGAGGGCGGCGGCCACCACCGCGTTGACTTCAAGACCATCTACAGGGCCAA
GAAGGCGGTGAAGCTGCCCGACTATCACTTTGTGGACCACCGCATCGAGATCCTGAACCACGACAAGGAC
TACAACAAGGTGACCGTTTACGAGAGCGCCGTGGCCCGCAACTCCACCGACGGCATGGACGAGCTGTACA
AGTAATGAGGCGCGCCGCGGCCGCGAATTCGATATCATAATCAACCTCTGGATTACAAAATTTGTGAAAG
ATTGACTGGTATTCTTAACTATGTTGCTCCTTTTACGCTATGTGGATACGCTGCTTTAATGCCTTTGTAT
CATGCTATTGCTTCCCGTATGGCTTTCATTTTCTCCTCCTTGTATAAATCCTGGTTAGTTCTTGCCACGG
CGGAACTCATCGCCGCCTGCCTTGCCCGCTGCTGGACAGGGGCTCGGCTGTTGGGCACTGACAATTCCGT
GGCTCGAGAGATCTTCGACTGTGCCTTCTAGTTGCCAGCCATCTGTTGTTTGCCCCTCCCCCGTGCCTTC
CTTGACCCTGGAAGGTGCCACTCCCACTGTCCTTTCCTAATAAAATGAGGAAATTGCATCGCATTGTCTG
AGTAGGTGTCATTCTATTCTGGGGGGTGGGGTGGGGCAGGACAGCAAGGGGGAGGATTGGGAAGACAATA
GCAGGCATGAGATCTCACGTGCGGACCGAGCGGCCGCAGGAACCCCTAGTGATGGAGTTGGCCACTCCCT
CTCTGCGCGCTCGCTCGCTCACTGAGGCCGGGCGACCAAAGGTCGCCCGACGCCCGGGCTTTGCCCGGGC
GGCCTCAGTGAGCGAGCGAGCGCGCAGCTGCCTGCAGGGGCGCCTGATGCGGTATTTTCTCCTTACGCAT
CTGTGCGGTATTTCACACCGCATA
[95 nt withheld, positions 1985-2079]
T
[46 nt withheld, positions 2081-2126]
C
[141 nt withheld, positions 2128-2268]
CCTTTGACGTTGGAGTCCACGTTCTTT
[37 nt withheld, positions 2296-2332]
ACTCTATCTCGGGCTATTCTTTTGATTTATAAGGGATTTTGCCGATTTCGGTCTATTGGTTAAAAAATGA
GCTGATTTAACAAAAATTTAACGCGAATTTTAACAAAATATTAACGTTTACAATTTTATGGTGCACTCTC
AGTACAATCTGCTCTGATGCCGCATAGTTAAGCCAGCCCCGACACCCGCCAACACCCGCTGACGCGCCCT
GACGGGCTTGTCTGCTCCCGGCATCCGCTTACAGACAAGCTGTGACCGTCTCCGGGAGCTGCATGTGTCA
GAGGTTTTCACCGTCATCACCGAAACGCGCGAGACGAAAGGGCCTCGTGATACGCCTATTTTTATAGGTT
AATGTCATGATAATAATGGTTTCTTAGACGTCAGGTGGCACTTTTCGGGGAAATGTGCGCGGAACCCCTA
TTTGTTTATTTTTCTAAATACATTCAAATATGTATCCGCTCATGAGACAATAACCCTGATAAATGCTTCA
ATAATATTGAAAAAGGAAGAGTATGAGTATTCAACATTTCCGTGTCGCCCTTATTCCCTTTTTTGCGGCA
TTTTGCCTTCCTGTTTTTGCTCACCCAGAAACGCTGGTGAAAGTAAAAGATGCTGAAGATCAGTTGGGTG
CACGAGTGGGTTACATCGAACTGGATCTCAACAGCGGTAAGATCCTTGAGAGTTTTCGCCCCGAAGAACG
TTTTCCAATGATGAGCACTTTTAAAGTTCTGCTATGTGGCGCGGTATTATCCCGTATTGACGCCGGGCAA
GAGCAACTCGGTCGCCGCATACACTATTCTCAGAATGACTTGGTTGAGTACTCACCAGTCACAGAAAAGC
ATCTTACGGATGGCATGACAGTAAGAGAATTATGCAGTGCTGCCATAACCATGAGTGATAACACTGCGGC
CAACTTACTTCTGACAACGATCGGAGGACCGAAGGAGCTAACCGCTTTTTTGCACAACATGGGGGATCAT
GTAACTCGCCTTGATCGTTGGGAACCGGAGCTGAATGAAGCCATACCAAACGACGAGCGTGACACCACGA
TGCCTGTAGCAATGGCAACAACGTTGCGCAAACTATTAACTGGCGAACTACTTACTCTAGCTTCCCGGCA
ACAATTAATAGACTGGATGGAGGCGGATAAAGTTGCAGGACCACTTCTGCGCTCGGCCCTTCCGGCTGGC
TGGTTTATTGCTGATAAATCTGGAGCCGGTGAGCGTGGGTCTCGCGGTATCATTGCAGCACTGGGGCCAG
ATGGTAAGCCCTCCCGTATCGTAGTTATCTACACGACGGGGAGTCAGGCAACTATGGATGAACGAAATAG
ACAGATCGCTGAGATAGGTGCCTCACTGATTAAGCATTGGTAACTGTCAGACCAAGTTTACTCATATATA
CTTTAGATTGATTTAAAACTTCATTTTTAATTTAAAAGGATCTAGGTGAAGATCCTTTTTGATAATCTCA
TGACCAAAATCCCTTAACGTGAGTTTTCGTTCCACTGAGCGTCAGACCCCGTAGAAAAGATCAAAGGATC
TTCTTGAGATCCTTTTTTTCTGCGCGTAATCTGCTGCTTGCAAACAAAAAAACCACCGCTACCAGCGGTG
GTTTGTTTGCCGGATCAAGAGCTACCAACTCTTTTTCCGAAGGTAACTGGCTTCAGCAGAGCGCAGATAC
CAAATACTGTTCTTCTAGTGTAGCCGTAGTTAGGCCACCACTTCAAGAACTCTGTAGCACCGCCTACATA
CCTCGCTCTGCTAATCCTGTTACCAGTGGCTGCTGCCAGTGGCGATAAGTCGTGTCTTACCGGGTTGGAC
TCAAGACGATAGTTACCGGATAAGGCGCAGCGGTCGGGCTGAACGGGGGGTTCGTGCACACAGCCCAGCT
TGGAGCGAACGACCTACACCGAACTGAGATACCTACAGCGTGAGCTATGAGAAAGCGCCACGCTTCCCGA
AGGGAGAAAGGCGGACAGGTATCCGGTAAGCGGCAGGGTCGGAACAGGAGAGCGCACGAGGGAGCTTCCA
GGGGGAAACGCCTGGTATCTTTATAGTCCTGTCGGGTTTCGCCACCTCTGACTTGAGCGTCGATTTTTGT
GATGCTCGTCAGGGGGGCGGAGCCTATGGAAAAACGCCAGCAACGCGGCCTTTTTACGGTTCCTGGC
